>Addgene plasmid #217383 | pYH75 | addgene full sequence | sequence record 429317 | Addgene NGS Result
GTTTGACAGCTTATCATCGACTGCACGGTGCACCAATGCTTCTGGCGTCAGGCAGCCATCGGAAGCTGTG
GTATGGCTGTGCAGGTCGTAAATCACTGCATAATTCGTGTCGCTCAAGGCGCACTCCCGTTCTGGATAAT
GTTTTTTGCGCCGACATCATAACGGTTCTGGCAAATATTCTGAAATGAGCTGTTGACAATTAATCATCCG
GCTCGTATAATGTGTGGAATTGTGAGCGGATAACAATTTCACACAGGAAACAGACCATGGCAGTGAGCAA
GGGCGAGGAGGATAACATGGCCATCATCAAGGAGTTCATGCGCTTCAAGGTGCACATGGAGGGCTCCGTG
AACGGCCACGAGTTCGAGATCGAGGGCGAGGGCGAGGGCCGCCCCTACGAGGGCACCCAGACCGCCAAGC
TGAAGGTGACCAAGGGTGGCCCCCTGCCCTTCGCCTGGGACATCCTGTCCCCTCAGTTCATGTACGGCTC
CAAGGCCTACGTGAAGCACCCCGCCGACATCCCCGACTACTTGAAGCTGTCCTTCCCCGAGGGCTTCAAG
TGGGAGCGCGTGATGAACTTCGAGGACGGCGGCGTGGTGACCGTGACCCAGGACTCCTCCCTGCAGGACG
GCGAGTTCATCTACAAGGTGAAGCTGCGCGGCACCAACTTCCCCTCCGACGGCCCCGTAATGCAGAAGAA
GACCATGGGCTGGGAGGCCTCCTCCGAGCGGATGTACCCCGAGGACGGCGCCCTGAAGGGCGAGATCAAG
CAGAGGCTGAAGCTGAAGGACGGCGGCCACTACGACGCTGAGGTCAAGACCACCTACAAGGCCAAGAAGC
CCGTGCAGCTGCCCGGCGCCTACAACGTCAACATCAAGTTGGACATCACCTCCCACAACGAGGACTACAC
CATCGTGGAACAGTACGAACGCGCCGAGGGCCGCCACTCCACCGGCGGCATGGACGAGCTGTACAAGGGA
TCCGGCAGCGGCAGCATGGTCGCGGAACAACTTGTTGGTGTCAGTGCGGCTTCCGCTGCCGCAGCGAGCG
CGTTCGGTAGCTTGAGTTCTGCTTTATTGATGCCTAAGGATGGTCGCACGTTGGAGGACGTGGTACGTGA
GCTGTTGCGCCCGCTGTTAAAGGAGTGGCTTGACCAGAATCTGCCCCGTATTGTGGAGACTAAAGTGGAG
GAAGAGGTACAACGTATCTCGCGTGGTCGCGGAGCTTAATGAGTCGACCTGCAGGCATGCAAGCTTGGCT
GTTTTGGCGGATGAGAGAAGATTTTCAGCCTGATACAGATTAAATCAGAACGCAGAAGCGGTCTGATAAA
ACAGAATTTGCCTGGCGGCAGTAGCGCGGTGGTCCCACCTGACCCCATGCCGAACTCAGAAGTGAAACGC
CGTAGCGCCGATGGTAGTGTGGGGTCTCCCCATGCGAGAGTAGGGAACTGCCAGGCATCAAATAAAACGA
AAGGCTCAGTCGAAAGACTGGGCCTTTCGTTTTATCTGTTGTTTGTCGGTGAACGCTCTCCTGAGTAGGA
CAAATCCGCCGGGAGCGGATTTGAACGTTGCGAAGCAACGGCCCGGAGGGTGGCGGGCAGGACGCCCGCC
ATAAACTGCCAGGCATCAAATTAAGCAGAAGGCCATCCTGACGGATGGCCTTTTTGCGTTTCTACAAACT
CTTTTGTTTATTTTTCTAAATACATTCAAATATGTATCCGCTCATGAGACAATAACCCTGATAAATGCTT
CAATAATATTGAAAAAGGAAGAGTATGAGTATTCAACATTTCCGTGTCGCCCTTATTCCCTTTTTTGCGG
CATTTTGCCTTCCTGTTTTTGCTCACCCAGAAACGCTGGTGAAAGTAAAAGATGCTGAAGATCAGTTGGG
TGCACGAGTGGGTTACATCGAACTGGATCTCAACAGCGGTAAGATCCTTGAGAGTTTTCGCCCCGAAGAA
CGTTTTCCAATGATGAGCACTTTTAAAGTTCTGCTATGTGGCGCGGTATTATCCCGTGTTGACGCCGGGC
AAGAGCAACTCGGTCGCCGCATACACTATTCTCAGAATGACTTGGTTGAGTACTCACCAGTCACAGAAAA
GCATCTTACGGATGGCATGACAGTAAGAGAATTATGCAGTGCTGCCATAACCATGAGTGATAACACTGCG
GCCAACTTACTTCTGACAACGATCGGAGGACCGAAGGAGCTAACCGCTTTTTTGCACAACATGGGGGATC
ATGTAACTCGCCTTGATCGTTGGGAACCGGAGCTGAATGAAGCCATACCAAACGACGAGCGTGACACCAC
GATGCCTGTAGCAATGGCAACAACGTTGCGCAAACTATTAACTGGCGAACTACTTACTCTAGCTTCCCGG
CAACAATTAATAGACTGGATGGAGGCGGATAAAGTTGCAGGACCACTTCTGCGCTCGGCCCTTCCGGCTG
GCTGGTTTATTGCTGATAAATCTGGAGCCGGTGAGCGTGGGTCTCGCGGTATCATTGCAGCACTGGGGCC
AGATGGTAAGCCCTCCCGTATCGTAGTTATCTACACGACGGGGAGTCAGGCAACTATGGATGAACGAAAT
AGACAGATCGCTGAGATAGGTGCCTCACTGATTAAGCATTGGTAACTGTCAGACCAAGTTTACTCATATA
TACTTTAGATTGATTTAAAACTTCATTTTTAATTTAAAAGGATCTAGGTGAAGATCCTTTTTGATAATCT
CATGACCAAAATCCCTTAACGTGAGTTTTCGTTCCACTGAGCGTCAGACCCCGTAGAAAAGATCAAAGGA
TCTTCTTGAGATCCTTTTTTTCTGCGCGTAATCTGCTGCTTGCAAACAAAAAAACCACCGCTACCAGCGG
TGGTTTGTTTGCCGGATCAAGAGCTACCAACTCTTTTTCCGAAGGTAACTGGCTTCAGCAGAGCGCAGAT
ACCAAATACTGTCCTTCTAGTGTAGCCGTAGTTAGGCCACCACTTCAAGAACTCTGTAGCACCGCCTACA
TACCTCGCTCTGCTAATCCTGTTACCAGTGGCTGCTGCCAGTGGCGATAAGTCGTGTCTTACCGGGTTGG
ACTCAAGACGATAGTTACCGGATAAGGCGCAGCGGTCGGGCTGAACGGGGGGTTCGTGCACACAGCCCAG
CTTGGAGCGAACGACCTACACCGAACTGAGATACCTACAGCGTGAGCTATGAGAAAGCGCCACGCTTCCC
GAAGGGAGAAAGGCGGACAGGTATCCGGTAAGCGGCAGGGTCGGAACAGGAGAGCGCACGAGGGAGCTTC
CAGGGGGAAACGCCTGGTATCTTTATAGTCCTGTCGGGTTTCGCCACCTCTGACTTGAGCGTCGATTTTT
GTGATGCTCGTCAGGGGGGCGGAGCCTATGGAAAAACGCCAGCAACGCGGCCTTTTTACGGTTCCTGGCC
TTTTGCTGGCCTTTTGCTCACATGTTCTTTCCTGCGTTATCCCCTGATTCTGTGGATAACCGTATTACCG
CCTTTGAGTGAGCTGATACCGCTCGCCGCAGCCGAACGACCGAGCGCAGCGAGTCAGTGAGCGAGGAAGC
GGAAGAGCGCCTGATGCGGTATTTTCTCCTTACGCATCTGTGCGGTATTTCACACCGCATATGGTGCACT
CTCAGTACAATCTGCTCTGATGCCGCATAGTTAAGCCAGTATACACTCCGCTATCGCTACGTGACTGGGT
CATGGCTGCGCCCCGACACCCGCCAACACCCGCTGACGCGCCCTGACGGGCTTGTCTGCTCCCGGCATCC
GCTTACAGACAAGCTGTGACCGTCTCCGGGAGCTGCATGTGTCAGAGGTTTTCACCGTCATCACCGAAAC
GCGCGAGGCAGCAGATCAATTCGCGCGCGAAGGCGAAGCGGCATGCATTTACGTTGACACCATCGAATGG
TGCAAAACCTTTCGCGGTATGGCATGATAGCGCCCGGAAGAGAGTCAATTCAGGGTGGTGAATGTGAAAC
CAGTAACGTTATACGATGTCGCAGAGTATGCCGGTGTCTCTTATCAGACCGTTTCCCGCGTGGTGAACCA
GGCCAGCCACGTTTCTGCGAAAACGCGGGAAAAAGTGGAAGCGGCGATGGCGGAGCTGAATTACATTCCC
AACCGCGTGGCACAACAACTGGCGGGCAAACAGTCGTTGCTGATTGGCGTTGCCACCTCCAGTCTGGCCC
TGCACGCGCCGTCGCAAATTGTCGCGGCGATTAAATCTCGCGCCGATCAACTGGGTGCCAGCGTGGTGGT
GTCGATGGTAGAACGAAGCGGCGTCGAAGCCTGTAAAGCGGCGGTGCACAATCTTCTCGCGCAACGCGTC
AGTGGGCTGATCATTAACTATCCGCTGGATGACCAGGATGCCATTGCTGTGGAAGCTGCCTGCACTAATG
TTCCGGCGTTATTTCTTGATGTCTCTGACCAGACACCCATCAACAGTATTATTTTCTCCCATGAAGACGG
TACGCGACTGGGCGTGGAGCATCTGGTCGCATTGGGTCACCAGCAAATCGCGCTGTTAGCGGGCCCATTA
AGTTCTGTCTCGGCGCGTCTGCGTCTGGCTGGCTGGCATAAATATCTCACTCGCAATCAAATTCAGCCGA
TAGCGGAACGGGAAGGCGACTGGAGTGCCATGTCCGGTTTTCAACAAACCATGCAAATGCTGAATGAGGG
CATCGTTCCCACTGCGATGCTGGTTGCCAACGATCAGATGGCGCTGGGCGCAATGCGCGCCATTACCGAG
TCCGGGCTGCGCGTTGGTGCGGATATCTCGGTAGTGGGATACGACGATACCGAAGACAGCTCATGTTATA
TCCCGCCGTTAACCACCATCAAACAGGATTTTCGCCTGCTGGGGCAAACCAGCGTGGACCGCTTGCTGCA
ACTCTCTCAGGGCCAGGCGGTGAAGGGCAATCAGCTGTTGCCCGTCTCACTGGTGAAAAGAAAAACCACC
CTGGCGCCCAATACGCAAACCGCCTCTCCCCGCGCGTTGGCCGATTCATTAATGCAGCTGGCACGACAGG
TTTCCCGACTGGAAAGCGGGCAGTGAGCGCAACGCAATTAATGTAAGTTAGCGCGAATTGATCTG
Features (pLannotate 1.2.2; 16 found; start..end, strand, type, name):
      3..20      +  promoter       tet promoter (fragment): E. coli promoter for tetracycline efflux protein gene
     16..117     -  CDS            yciV (fragment): RNAAM_ECOLI - Also known as trpH From Escherichia coli (strain K12).
    193..222     +  promoter       trc promoter: strong E. coli promoter; hybrid between the trp and lac UV5 promoters
    230..246     +  protein_bind   lac operator: The lac repressor binds to the lac operator to inhibit transcription in E. coli. This inhibition can be relieved by adding lactose or isopropyl-β-D-thiogalactopyranoside (IPTG). lac repressor encoded by lacI
    273..977     +  CDS            mCherry: mCherry is a basic (constitutively fluorescent) red fluorescent protein published in 2004, derived from Discosoma sp.. It is reported to be a very rapidly-maturing monomer with low acid sensitivity.
   1231..1256    +  misc_feature   MCS (fragment): pUC18/19 multiple cloning site
   1340..1455    +  ncRNA          5S rRNA: Accession: RF00001 - 5S ribosomal RNA
   1459..1545    +  terminator     rrnB T1 terminator: Escherichia coli rrnB; transcription terminator T1 from the E. coli rrnB gene
   1637..1664    +  terminator     rrnB T2 terminator: transcription terminator T2 from the E. coli rrnB gene
   1683..1774    +  promoter       AmpR promoter: bla
   1775..2635    +  CDS            AmpR: β-lactamase; bla; confers resistance to ampicillin, carbenicillin, and related antibiotics
   2806..3394    +  rep_origin     ori: high-copy-number ColE1/pMB1/pBR322/pUC origin of replication
   3580..3720    -  misc_feature   bom: basis of mobility region from pBR322
   3822..3862    -  CDS            rop (fragment): Rop protein, which maintains plasmids at low copy number; rop
   3906..3983    +  promoter       lacIq promoter: lacI (mutant); In the lacIq allele, a single base change in the promoter boosts expression of the lacI gene about 10-fold.
   3984..5066    +  CDS            lacI: lac repressor; lacI; The lac repressor binds to the lac operator to inhibit transcription in E. coli. This inhibition can be relieved by adding lactose or isopropyl-β-D-thiogalactopyranoside (IPTG).
