[The description below was written by a language model from this plasmid's Addgene catalogue record and pLannotate feature annotations shown in this document.]
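Description:
pYH75 is a bacterial expression plasmid that produces a red fluorescent fusion protein, mCherry-L6-PopTag, in E. coli. The catalogue lists pUC18 as the backbone. However, the purpose line names Ptrc99A, and the annotated 5.1 kb sequence has the layout of a pTrc99A-type vector: a trc promoter with lac operator, rrnB terminators, a lacIq-driven lacI gene, and pBR322-derived bom and rop remnants. It replicates from a ColE1/pMB1-family origin, recorded as high copy, and is selected with ampicillin through the β-lactamase (AmpR) gene and its own promoter.

The expression cassette begins with the hybrid trp/lac trc promoter, which the plasmid-encoded lac repressor holds off at the adjacent lac operator. Adding IPTG relieves this repression, so fusion protein levels can be tuned. The mCherry coding sequence follows directly. According to the catalogue, it is joined at its C-terminal end, through a six-unit linker ("Linker6"), to the synthetic PopTag insert. The automated feature table does not annotate the linker or the PopTag, but an unannotated stretch of roughly 250 bp lies between the end of mCherry and a residual multiple cloning site fragment, where they presumably sit. Transcription ends at the rrnB T1 and T2 terminators, which are preceded by a 5S rRNA segment carried over from the rrnB operon. Small tet promoter and yciV fragments upstream of the trc promoter appear to be backbone remnants.

The associated publication describes an experimental framework for assessing biomolecular condensates in bacteria. This fits use of the plasmid for inducible, titratable expression of a fluorescently labelled PopTag fusion whose localisation and assembly can be imaged in living cells.
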