Addgene plasmid #217383: pYH75
Purpose: Ptrc99A-mCherry-L6-PopTag for bacterial expression
Depositing lab: Anthony Vecchiarelli. Depositing organization: University of Michigan. Publication: An experimental framework to assess biomolecular condensates in bacteria. Hoang Y, Azaldegui CA, Dow RE, Ghalmi M, Biteen JS, Vecchiarelli AG. Nat Commun. 2024 Apr 15;15(1):3222. doi: 10.1038/s41467-024-47330-4. PubMed 38622124.
Backbone
  Vector backbone: pUC18
  Vector type: Bacterial Expression
Growth in bacteria
  Bacterial resistance: Ampicillin, 100 μg/mL
  Growth temperature: 37°C
  Growth strain: DH5alpha
  Copy number: High Copy
Gene/Insert
  Gene/Insert name: PopTag
  Species: Synthetic
  Tag / fusion protein: mCherry-Linker6 (N terminal on insert)
  Cloning method: Gibson Cloning
Terms and licenses: Academic/Nonprofit Terms; Industry Terms: Not Available to Industry
Depositor comments: Please visit https://doi.org/10.1101/2023.03.22.533878 for bioRxiv preprint.
How to cite: pYH75 was a gift from Anthony Vecchiarelli (Addgene plasmid # 217383 ; http://n2t.net/addgene:217383 ; RRID:Addgene_217383)
